Addgene plasmid #212334: pTwist-SARS-CoV-2 Spike-deltaC18 D936Y (TAT)
Purpose: Encodes SARS-CoV-2 spike D936Y for pseudovirus production
Depositing lab: Alejandro Balazs. Depositing organization: Massachusetts General Hospital. Publication: Ongoing evolution of SARS-CoV-2 drives escape from mRNA vaccine-induced humoral immunity. Roederer AL, Cao Y, Denis KS, Sheehan ML, Li CJ, Lam EC, Gregory DJ, Poznansky MC, Iafrate AJ, Canaday DH, Gravenstein S, Garcia-Beltran WF, Balazs AB. medRxiv [Preprint]. 2024 Mar 7:2024.03.05.24303815. doi: 10.1101/2024.03.05.24303815. PubMed 38496628.
Backbone
  Vector backbone: pTwist-CMV-BetaGlobin-WPRE-Neo
  Backbone manufacturer: Twist
  Vector type: Mammalian Expression
Growth in bacteria
  Bacterial resistance: Ampicillin, 100 μg/mL
  Growth temperature: 37°C
  Growth strain: DH5alpha
  Copy number: High Copy
Gene/Insert
  Gene/Insert name: SARS-CoV-2 Spike D936Y
  Species: Severe acute respiratory syndrome coronavirus 2
  Mutation: D936Y
  Entrez Gene: S (a.k.a. GU280_gp02, spike glycoprotein)
  Promoter: CAG
  Cloning method: Ligation Independent Cloning
Terms and licenses: Academic/Nonprofit Terms; Industry Terms: Not Available to Industry
Depositor comments: Please visit https://www.medrxiv.org/content/10.1101/2024.03.05.24303815v1 for medRxiv preprint.
How to cite: pTwist-SARS-CoV-2 Spike-deltaC18 D936Y (TAT) was a gift from Alejandro Balazs (Addgene plasmid # 212334 ; http://n2t.net/addgene:212334 ; RRID:Addgene_212334)
