[The description below was written by a language model from this plasmid's Addgene catalogue record and pLannotate feature annotations shown in this document.]
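Description:
pTwist-SARS-CoV-2 Spike-deltaC18 D936Y (TAT) is a mammalian expression plasmid built on the Twist pTwist-CMV-BetaGlobin-WPRE-Neo backbone. It encodes the SARS-CoV-2 spike glycoprotein carrying the D936Y substitution and is intended to supply spike for pseudovirus production. The "deltaC18" in the name indicates removal of the last 18 residues of the cytoplasmic tail, consistent with the annotated spike reading frame of 3,765 nt. This kind of truncation is commonly used to improve spike incorporation into pseudotyped particles. "TAT" presumably refers to the codon used for the tyrosine, though the record does not explain it. The plasmid is propagated in E. coli at high copy from a ColE1/pUC-type origin under ampicillin selection (AmpR).

The catalogue lists the promoter as CAG. The feature table of the 10,462 nt sequenced record instead shows a CMV enhancer, CMV promoter segments and a truncated human β-globin intron immediately upstream of the spike start, which matches the backbone name. The discrepancy is best noted rather than resolved. The intron and the WPRE downstream of the coding sequence are there to enhance transcript processing and expression, and an SV40 polyadenylation signal annotated beyond the WPRE would end the transcript. A separate SV40 early promoter–neo–bGH poly(A) cassette allows G418 selection in mammalian cells. β-globin insulator elements, bacterial rrnG and T7 terminators, and a synthetic poly(A) signal flank the units to limit read-through.

In use, the plasmid would typically be co-transfected into producer cells along with packaging and reporter constructs. The resulting spike-pseudotyped particles serve in neutralization assays that test how individual spike mutations affect escape from vaccine-induced antibodies.
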