Features (pLannotate 1.2.2; 21 found; start..end, strand, type, name):
      1..3765    +  CDS            S: SPIKE_SARS2 - Experimental evidence at protein level: Swiss-Prot protein existence level 1. [Spike glycoprotein]: May down-regulate host tetherin (BST2) by lysosomal degradation, thereby counteracting its antiviral activity. From Severe acute respiratory syndrome coronavirus 2 (2019-nCoV) (SARS-CoV-2).
   3838..4426    +  misc_feature   WPRE: woodchuck hepatitis virus posttranscriptional regulatory element
   4479..4600    -  polyA_signal   SV40 poly(A) signal: SV40 polyadenylation signal
   4623..4692    -  CDS            large T antigen (fragment): large T antigen from SV40 (simian virus 40)
   4715..4761    +  terminator     T7 terminator: transcription terminator for bacteriophage T7 RNA polymerase
   4791..4927    +  terminator     rrnG terminator: transcription terminator from the E. coli ribosomal RNA rrnG operon (Albrechtsen et al., 1991)
   4972..5043    +  misc_feature   3' β-globin insulator: insulator downstream of the human β-globin locus (Farrell et al., 2002)
   5088..5284    +  promoter       SV40 promoter: SV40 early promoter
   5298..6089    +  CDS            neo: KKA2_KLEPN - Also known as kan, nptII. Experimental evidence at protein level: Swiss-Prot protein existence level 1. Resistance to kanamycin, neomycin, paromomycin, ribostamycin, butirosin and gentamicin B. From Klebsiella pneumoniae.
   6103..6327    +  polyA_signal   bGH poly(A) signal: bovine growth hormone polyadenylation signal
   6523..7111    -  rep_origin     ori: high-copy-number ColE1/pMB1/pBR322/pUC origin of replication
   7283..7347    -  CDS            bla(M) (fragment): β-lactamase lacking the signal sequence; bla(M); allows cytosolic expression of β-lactamase
   7857..8717    +  CDS            AmpR: β-lactamase; bla; confers resistance to ampicillin, carbenicillin, and related antibiotics
   8730..8866    +  terminator     rrnG terminator: transcription terminator from the E. coli ribosomal RNA rrnG operon (Albrechtsen et al., 1991)
   9018..9089    +  misc_feature   5' β-globin insulator: insulator upstream of the human β-globin locus (Farrell et al., 2002)
   9094..9140    -  terminator     T7 terminator: transcription terminator for bacteriophage T7 RNA polymerase
   9158..9206    -  polyA_signal   poly(A) signal: synthetic polyadenylation signal
   9287..9590    +  enhancer       CMV enhancer: human cytomegalovirus immediate early enhancer
   9663..9680    -  promoter       CMV promoter (fragment): human cytomegalovirus (CMV) immediate early promoter
   9743..9794    +  promoter       CMVd2 promoter: truncated human cytomegalovirus (CMV) immediate early promoter that yields moderately reduced expression relative to the full-length promoter
   9928..10403   +  intron         β-globin intron: internally truncated intron from human β-globin
>Addgene plasmid #212334 | pTwist-SARS-CoV-2 Spike-deltaC18 D936Y (TAT) | addgene full sequence | sequence record 433111 | Addgene NGS Result
ATGTTTGTGTTCCTCGTTCTCCTGCCCCTCGTTTCTTCCCAATGCGTGAACCTCACAACTAGAACGCAGC
TCCCACCCGCTTACACGAACTCTTTTACTCGTGGAGTATACTATCCCGATAAAGTCTTTAGGTCCAGTGT
CCTTCATTCTACTCAAGACCTTTTCCTGCCATTCTTCTCAAATGTCACCTGGTTCCATGCTATCCACGTT
TCTGGCACCAACGGAACTAAACGATTTGATAATCCCGTCTTGCCATTTAACGATGGCGTATACTTTGCCT
CAACGGAGAAGTCCAACATTATCCGGGGATGGATATTTGGCACCACCCTGGACTCCAAGACACAGTCTCT
CCTCATTGTGAACAACGCCACCAATGTCGTCATCAAAGTCTGTGAATTTCAATTTTGTAACGATCCCTTT
CTCGGGGTTTATTATCATAAGAATAACAAGTCTTGGATGGAGTCAGAGTTCCGCGTTTACAGTTCCGCTA
ACAACTGTACTTTTGAGTACGTTTCCCAACCATTTCTCATGGATCTTGAAGGGAAGCAAGGCAACTTCAA
GAATCTCCGCGAATTTGTGTTTAAGAATATAGACGGCTACTTCAAAATTTATAGCAAGCATACCCCGATA
AATCTGGTTCGGGATCTCCCTCAAGGCTTCTCCGCGTTGGAACCCCTCGTGGACTTGCCGATTGGCATCA
ACATCACCCGGTTCCAAACCCTTCTTGCCCTTCATCGAAGCTACCTCACGCCTGGCGACAGTAGTAGTGG
TTGGACAGCGGGCGCAGCAGCCTACTATGTGGGATATTTGCAACCACGCACCTTTCTTCTCAAATATAAC
GAAAACGGAACAATTACCGATGCCGTAGACTGTGCCCTCGATCCCCTGTCCGAAACTAAATGCACACTCA
AGTCCTTCACAGTTGAGAAAGGCATATACCAAACCAGTAACTTCCGCGTCCAACCCACCGAATCCATTGT
TCGATTCCCTAACATCACCAATTTGTGTCCTTTCGGTGAAGTATTTAATGCCACTCGATTTGCATCAGTT
TATGCCTGGAATCGCAAGCGAATATCAAATTGTGTTGCAGATTATAGTGTCCTGTATAATAGCGCATCAT
TCAGCACTTTTAAGTGTTATGGGGTCAGCCCTACGAAATTGAATGACTTGTGTTTTACCAACGTTTACGC
AGATTCTTTCGTCATACGCGGCGACGAAGTCCGACAGATTGCACCGGGGCAAACCGGAAAGATAGCAGAC
TATAATTATAAGTTGCCGGATGACTTCACCGGCTGCGTTATAGCATGGAACTCCAATAATCTCGATTCAA
AAGTCGGCGGCAACTATAATTATCTTTACCGCCTGTTTCGCAAGTCAAATCTGAAGCCCTTTGAACGTGA
CATCTCCACCGAAATTTATCAAGCTGGCAGCACCCCATGTAATGGAGTGGAAGGGTTTAACTGTTATTTT
CCCCTTCAATCATACGGATTTCAACCAACAAATGGGGTGGGCTATCAACCATATCGGGTGGTAGTCTTGA
GCTTTGAGCTGCTCCACGCACCGGCTACAGTTTGCGGACCGAAGAAAAGCACTAACCTGGTGAAGAATAA
ATGTGTGAACTTCAACTTTAATGGGCTCACCGGAACAGGGGTGCTGACAGAATCAAACAAGAAATTTCTC
CCTTTTCAACAATTTGGTAGAGACATTGCCGATACCACAGATGCCGTCCGCGATCCGCAAACACTGGAAA
TCCTCGATATAACACCCTGTAGCTTCGGCGGGGTCAGCGTGATAACTCCCGGAACGAACACATCCAACCA
AGTGGCTGTCCTGTATCAAGATGTCAACTGTACCGAAGTCCCTGTGGCGATACACGCCGACCAACTGACA
CCCACCTGGAGAGTCTACTCAACAGGTTCCAATGTCTTTCAAACTAGAGCGGGTTGTCTCATTGGCGCTG
AGCATGTCAATAATTCATACGAATGTGATATTCCTATTGGGGCAGGAATCTGTGCGTCTTATCAAACTCA
AACGAACTCACCACGGCGCGCTCGCTCAGTAGCCAGCCAGTCCATAATCGCCTATACCATGAGTCTCGGG
GCTGAGAACTCCGTGGCTTATTCAAACAATTCCATCGCAATCCCAACTAACTTTACCATTAGCGTTACCA
CGGAAATCTTGCCCGTCAGCATGACTAAGACGAGCGTAGACTGTACGATGTATATCTGTGGGGATTCCAC
CGAGTGTAGCAACCTCTTGCTTCAATACGGGTCTTTCTGTACTCAACTCAACCGAGCATTGACCGGAATT
GCGGTCGAACAAGACAAGAATACCCAAGAGGTGTTCGCACAAGTAAAGCAAATATACAAAACGCCGCCAA
TCAAAGATTTTGGCGGGTTTAATTTTAGCCAAATACTGCCAGACCCATCTAAGCCTTCAAAACGCAGCTT
TATCGAGGATCTGCTGTTCAACAAAGTTACGTTGGCTGACGCGGGTTTCATTAAGCAGTATGGGGATTGT
TTGGGAGACATTGCGGCCCGCGACCTTATCTGTGCTCAAAAATTCAATGGGTTGACAGTTCTGCCCCCTC
TGCTCACTGATGAGATGATTGCACAGTATACATCAGCATTGTTGGCAGGAACCATTACATCCGGCTGGAC
TTTTGGCGCGGGTGCGGCCCTTCAAATACCTTTCGCTATGCAAATGGCTTACAGATTCAATGGGATTGGT
GTCACGCAAAATGTATTGTATGAAAATCAGAAGCTGATCGCTAATCAATTTAACAGCGCGATTGGCAAGA
TCCAATATTCACTGTCAAGCACAGCGTCCGCCCTCGGCAAACTCCAAGATGTTGTGAATCAAAACGCCCA
GGCCCTGAATACCCTCGTGAAGCAACTGAGTTCTAACTTCGGCGCAATCTCCAGCGTCCTCAACGACATA
TTGTCCAGACTTGATAAGGTGGAAGCCGAGGTGCAAATTGATCGGCTCATCACAGGCAGGCTCCAGTCAC
TCCAAACTTATGTGACACAACAGTTGATCCGGGCTGCTGAGATACGAGCAAGCGCCAACCTGGCCGCCAC
TAAAATGTCAGAGTGCGTGCTCGGGCAGTCCAAACGGGTTGACTTTTGTGGCAAGGGCTATCACTTGATG
TCCTTCCCCCAATCCGCCCCACATGGAGTGGTCTTTCTCCACGTCACTTATGTCCCTGCTCAAGAGAAGA
ACTTTACGACAGCTCCAGCAATCTGTCACGATGGCAAAGCGCACTTTCCCAGGGAAGGCGTTTTCGTCAG
TAATGGCACGCATTGGTTTGTGACCCAAAGGAATTTCTATGAACCCCAAATCATAACCACTGACAATACA
TTTGTCTCAGGCAACTGTGATGTGGTCATTGGGATCGTGAACAACACGGTATATGATCCCCTGCAACCCG
AGTTGGATAGCTTCAAAGAGGAATTGGATAAATACTTTAAGAATCATACTTCACCCGATGTTGATCTCGG
GGACATATCAGGAATAAATGCAAGTGTCGTCAACATTCAGAAAGAGATTGATCGCCTTAATGAGGTCGCC
AAGAACTTGAATGAATCTTTGATCGACTTGCAAGAACTGGGCAAATACGAACAATATATTAAATGGCCCT
GGTACATTTGGTTGGGCTTTATCGCCGGACTTATAGCTATCGTTATGGTCACAATTATGTTGTGCTGTAT
GACTAGCTGTTGTTCCTGCTTGAAAGGATGTTGCAGTTGCGGATCTTGTTGTAAATAAAGGATCCCTAGA
AGTTGTCTCCTCCTGCACTGACTGACTGATACAATCGATTTCTGGATCCGCAGGCCTAATCAACCTCTGG
ATTACAAAATTTGTGAAAGATTGACTGGTATTCTTAACTATGTTGCTCCTTTTACGCTATGTGGATACGC
TGCTTTAATGCCTTTGTATCATGCTATTGCTTCCCGTATGGCTTTCATTTTCTCCTCCTTGTATAAATCC
TGGTTGCTGTCTCTTTATGAGGAGTTGTGGCCCGTTGTCAGGCAACGTGGCGTGGTGTGCACTGTGTTTG
CTGACGCAACCCCCACTGGTTGGGGCATTGCCACCACCTGTCAGCTCCTTTCCGGGACTTTCGCTTTCCC
CCTCCCTATTGCCACGGCGGAACTCATCGCCGCCTGCCTTGCCCGCTGCTGGACAGGGGCTCGGCTGTTG
GGCACTGACAATTCCGTGGTGTTGTCGGGGAAGCTGACGTCCTTTCCATGGCTGCTCGCCTGTGTTGCCA
CCTGGATTCTGCGCGGGACGTCCTTCTGCTACGTCCCTTCGGCCCTCAATCCAGCGGACCTTCCTTCCCG
CGGCCTGCTGCCGGCTCTGCGGCCTCTTCCGCGTCTTCGCCTTCGCCCTCAGACGAGTCGGATCTCCCTT
TGGGCCGCCTCCCCGCCTGTCTAGCTTGACTGACTGAGATACAGCGTACCTTCAGCTCACAGACATGATA
AGATACATTGATGAGTTTGGACAAACCACAACTAGAATGCAGTGAAAAAAATGCTTTATTTGTGAAATTT
GTGATGCTATTGCTTTATTTGTAACCATTATAAGCTGCAATAAACAAGTTAACAACAACAATTGCATTCA
TTTTATGTTTCAGGTTCAGGGGGAGGTGTGGGAGGTTTTTTAAAGCAAGTAAAACCTCTACAAATGTGGT
ATTGGCCCATCTCTATCGGTATCGTAGCATAACCCCTTGGGGCCTCTAAACGGGTCTTGAGGGGTTTTTT
GTGCCCCTCGGGCCGGATTGCTATCTACCGGCATTGGCGCAGAAAAAAATGCCTGATGCGACGCTGCGCG
TCTTATACTCCCACATATGCCAGATTCAGCAACGGATACGGCTTCCCCAACTTGCCCACTTCCATACGTG
TCCTCCTTACCAGAAATTTATCCTTAAGGTCGTCAGCTATCCTGCAGGCGATCTCTCGATTTCGATCAAG
ACATTCCTTTAATGGTCTTTTCTGGACACCACTAGGGGTCAGAAGTAGTTCATCAAACTTTCTTCCCTCC
CTAATCTCATTGGTTACCTTGGGCTATCGAAACTTAATTAAGCGATCTGCATCTCAATTAGTCAGCAACC
ATAGTCCCGCCCCTAACTCCGCCCATCCCGCCCCTAACTCCGCCCAGTTCCGCCCATTCTCCGCCCCATC
GCTGACTAATTTTTTTTATTTATGCAGAGGCCGAGGCCGCCTCGGCCTCTGAGCTATTCCAGAAGTAGTG
AGGAGGCTTTTTTGGAGGCCTAGGCTTTTGCAAAGGAGGTAGCCAACATGATTGAACAAGATGGATTGCA
CGCAGGTTCTCCCGCCGCTTGGGTGGAGAGGCTATTCGGCTATGACTGGGCACAACAGACAATCGGCTGC
TCTGATGCCGCCGTGTTCCGGCTGTCAGCGCAGGGGCGCCCGGTTCTTTTTGTCAAGACCGACCTGTCCG
GTGCCCTGAATGAACTCCAGGACGAGGCAGCGCGGCTATCGTGGCTGGCCACGACGGGCGTTCCTTGCGC
AGCTGTGCTCGACGTTGTCACTGAAGCGGGAAGGGACTGGCTGCTATTGGGCGAAGTGCCGGGGCAGGAT
CTCCTGTCATCTCACCTTGCTCCTGCCGAGAAAGTATCCATCATGGCTGATGCAATGCGGCGGCTGCATA
CGCTTGATCCGGCTACCTGCCCATTCGACCACCAAGCGAAACATCGCATCGAGCGAGCACGTACTCGGAT
GGAAGCCGGTCTTGTCGATCAGGATGATCTGGACGAAGAGCATCAGGGGCTCGCGCCAGCCGAACTGTTC
GCCAGGCTCAAGGCGCGGATGCCCGACGGCGAGGATCTCGTCGTGACCCACGGCGATGCCTGCTTGCCGA
ATATCATGGTGGAAAATGGCCGCTTTTCTGGATTCATCGACTGTGGCCGGCTGGGTGTGGCGGACCGCTA
TCAGGACATAGCGTTGGCTACCCGTGATATTGCTGAAGAGCTTGGCGGCGAATGGGCTGACCGCTTCCTC
GTGCTTTACGGTATCGCCGCTCCCGATTCGCAGCGCATCGCCTTCTATCGCCTTCTTGACGAGTTCTTCT
AGTATGTAAGCCCTGTGCCTTCTAGTTGCCAGCCATCTGTTGTTTGCCCCTCCCCCGTGCCTTCCTTGAC
CCTGGAAGGTGCCACTCCCACTGTCCTTTCCTAATAAAATGAGGAAATTGCATCGCATTGTCTGAGTAGG
TGTCATTCTATTCTGGGGGGTGGGGTGGGGCAGGACAGCAAGGGGGAGGATTGGGAAGACAATAGCAGGC
ATGCTGGGGATGCGGTGGGCTCTATGGTTAATTAACCAGTCAAGTCAGCTACTTGGCGAGATCGACTTGT
CTGGGTTTCGACTACGCTCAGAATTGCGTCAGTCAAGTTCGATCTGGTCCTTGCTATTGCACCCGTTCTC
CGATTACGAGTTTCATTTAAATCATGTGAGCAAAAGGCCAGCAAAAGGCCAGGAACCGTAAAAAGGCCGC
GTTGCTGGCGTTTTTCCATAGGCTCCGCCCCCCTGACGAGCATCACAAAAATCGACGCTCAAGTCAGAGG
TGGCGAAACCCGACAGGACTATAAAGATACCAGGCGTTTCCCCCTGGAAGCTCCCTCGTGCGCTCTCCTG
TTCCGACCCTGCCGCTTACCGGATACCTGTCCGCCTTTCTCCCTTCGGGAAGCGTGGCGCTTTCTCATAG
CTCACGCTGTAGGTATCTCAGTTCGGTGTAGGTCGTTCGCTCCAAGCTGGGCTGTGTGCACGAACCCCCC
GTTCAGCCCGACCGCTGCGCCTTATCCGGTAACTATCGTCTTGAGTCCAACCCGGTAAGACACGACTTAT
CGCCACTGGCAGCAGCCACTGGTAACAGGATTAGCAGAGCGAGGTATGTAGGCGGTGCTACAGAGTTCTT
GAAGTGGTGGCCTAACTACGGCTACACTAGAAGAACAGTATTTGGTATCTGCGCTCTGCTGAAGCCAGTT
ACCTTCGGAAAAAGAGTTGGTAGCTCTTGATCCGGCAAACAAACCACCGCTGGTAGCGGTGGTTTTTTTG
TTTGCAAGCAGCAGATTACGCGCAGAAAAAAAGGATCTCAAGAAGATCCTTTGATCTTTTCTACGGGGTC
TGACGCTCAGTGGAACGAAAACTCACGTTAAGGGATTTTGGTCATGAGATTATCAAAAAGGATCTTCACC
TAGATCCTTTTAAATTAAAAATGAAGTTTTAAATCAATCTAAAGTATATATGAGTAAACTTGGTCTGACA
GTTACCAATGCTTAATCAGTGAGGCACCTATCTCAGCGATCTGTCTATTTCGTTCATCCATAGTTGCATT
TAAATTTCCGAACTCTCCAAGGCCCTCGTCGGAAAATCTTCAAACCTTTCGTCCGATCCATCTTGCAGGC
TACCTCTCGAACGAACTATCGCAAGTCTCTTGGCCGGCCTTGCGCCTTGGCTATTGCTTGGCAGCGCCTA
TCGCCAGGTATTACTCCAATCCCGAATATCCGAGATCGGGATCACCCGAGAGAAGTTCAACCTACATCCT
CAATCCCGATCTATCCGAGATCCGAGGAATATCGAAATCGGGGCGCGCCTGGTGTACCGAGAACGATCCT
CTCAGTGCGAGTCTCGACGATCCATATCGTTGCTTGGCAGTCAGCCAGTCGGAATCCAGCTTGGGACCCA
GGAAGTCCAATCGTCAGATATTGTACTCAAGCCTGGTCACGGCAGCGTACCGATCTGTTTAAACCTAGAT
ATTGATAGTCTGATCGGTCAACGTATAATCGAGTCCTAGCTTTTGCAAACATCTATCAAGAGACAGGATC
AGCAGGAGGCTTTCGCATGAGTATTCAACATTTCCGTGTCGCCCTTATTCCCTTTTTTGCGGCATTTTGC
CTTCCTGTTTTTGCTCACCCAGAAACGCTGGTGAAAGTAAAAGATGCTGAAGATCAGTTGGGTGCGCGAG
TGGGTTACATCGAACTGGATCTCAACAGCGGTAAGATCCTTGAGAGTTTTCGCCCCGAAGAACGCTTTCC
AATGATGAGCACTTTTAAAGTTCTGCTATGTGGCGCGGTATTATCCCGTATTGACGCCGGGCAAGAGCAA
CTCGGTCGCCGCATACACTATTCTCAGAATGACTTGGTTGAGTATTCACCAGTCACAGAAAAGCATCTTA
CGGATGGCATGACAGTAAGAGAATTATGCAGTGCTGCCATAACCATGAGTGATAACACTGCGGCCAACTT
ACTTCTGACAACGATTGGAGGACCGAAGGAGCTAACCGCTTTTTTGCACAACATGGGGGATCATGTAACT
CGCCTTGATCGTTGGGAACCGGAGCTGAATGAAGCCATACCAAACGACGAGCGTGACACCACGATGCCTG
TAGCAATGGCAACAACCTTGCGTAAACTATTAACTGGCGAACTACTTACTCTAGCTTCCCGGCAACAGTT
GATAGACTGGATGGAGGCGGATAAAGTTGCAGGACCACTTCTGCGCTCGGCCCTTCCGGCTGGCTGGTTT
ATTGCTGATAAATCTGGAGCCGGTGAGCGTGGGTCTCGCGGTATCATTGCAGCACTGGGGCCAGATGGTA
AGCCCTCCCGTATCGTAGTTATCTACACGACGGGGAGTCAGGCAACTATGGATGAACGAAATAGACAGAT
CGCTGAGATAGGTGCCTCACTGATTAAGCATTGGTAACCGATTCTAGGTGCATTGGCGCAGAAAAAAATG
CCTGATGCGACGCTGCGCGTCTTATACTCCCACATATGCCAGATTCAGCAACGGATACGGCTTCCCCAAC
TTGCCCACTTCCATACGTGTCCTCCTTACCAGAAATTTATCCTTAAGATCCCGAATCGTTTAAACTCGAC
TCTGGCTCTATCGAATCTCCGTCGTTTCGAGCTTACGCGAACAGCCGTGGCGCTCATTTGCTCGTCGGGC
ATCGAATCTCGTCAGCTATCGTCAGCTTACCTTTTTGGCAGCGATCGCGGCTCCCGACATCTTGGACCAT
TAGCTCCACAGGTATCTTCTTCCCTCTAGTGGTCATAACAGCAGCTTCAGCTACCTCTCAATTCAAAAAA
CCCCTCAAGACCCGTTTAGAGGCCCCAAGGGGTTATGCTATCAATCGTTGCGTTACACACACAAAAAACC
AACACACATCCATCTTCGATGGATAGCGATTTTATTATCTAACTGCTGATCGAGTGTAGCCAGATCTAGT
AATCAATTACGGGGTCATTAGTTCATAGCCCATATATGGAGTTCCGCGTTACATAACTTACGGTAAATGG
CCCGCCTGGCTGACCGCCCAACGACCCCCGCCCATTGACGTCAATAATGACGTATGTTCCCATAGTAACG
CCAATAGGGACTTTCCATTGACGTCAATGGGTGGAGTATTTACGGTAAACTGCCCACTTGGCAGTACATC
AAGTGTATCATATGCCAAGTACGCCCCCTATTGACGTCAATGACGGTAAATGGCCCGCCTGGCATTATGC
CCAGTACATGACCTTATGGGACTTTCCTACTTGGCAGTACATCTACGTATTAGTCATCGCTATTACCATG
CTGATGCGGTTTTGGCAGTACATCAATGGGCGTGGATAGCGGTTTGACTCACGGGGATTTCCAAGTCTCC
ACCCCATTGACGTCAATGGGAGTTTGTTTTGGCACCAAAATCAACGGGACTTTCCAAAATGTCGTAACAA
CTCCGCCCCATTGACGCAAATGGGCGGTAGGCGTGTACGGTGGGAGGTCTATATAAGCAGAGCTGGTTTA
GTGAACCGTCAGATCGCCTGGAGACGCCATCCACGCTGTTTTGACCTCCATAGAAGACACCGGGACCGAT
CCAGCCTCCCCTCGAAGCTTACATGTGGTACCGAGCTCGGATCCTGAGAACTTCAGGGTGAGTCTATGGG
ACCCTTGATGTTTTCTTTCCCCTTCTTTTCTATGGTTAAGTTCATGTCATAGGAAGGGGAGAAGTAACAG
GGTACACATATTGACCAAATCAGGGTAATTTTGCATTTGTAATTTTAAAAAATGCTTTCTTCTTTTAATA
TACTTTTTTGTTTATCTTATTTCTAATACTTTCCCTAATCTCTTTCTTTCAGGGCAATAATGATACAATG
TATCATGCCTCTTTGCACCATTCTAAAGAATAACAGTGATAATTTCTGGGTTAAGGCAATAGCAATATTT
CTGCATATAAATATTTCTGCATATAAATTGTAACTGATGTAAGAGGTTTCATATTGCTAATAGCAGCTAC
AATCCAGCTACCATTCTGCTTTTATTTTATGGTTGGGATAAGGCTGGATTATTCTGAGTCCAAGCTAGGC
CCTTTTGCTAATCATGTTCATACCTCTTATCTTCCTCCCACAGCTCCTGGGCAACGTGCTGGTCTGTGTG
CTGGCCCATCACTTTGGCAAAGGCGGGCCGCC
